>Addgene plasmid #132068 | pDONR221_SLC28A2 | addgene full sequence | sequence record 262936 | Addgene NGS Result
CTTTCCTGCGTTATCCCCTGATTCTGTGGATAACCGTATTACCGCCTTTGAGTGAGCTGATACCGCTCGC
CGCAGCCGAACGACCGAGCGCAGCGAGTCAGTGAGCGAGGAAGCGGAAGAGCGCCCAATACGCAAACCGC
CTCTCCCCGCGCGTTGGCCGATTCATTAATGCAGCTGGCACGACAGGTTTCCCGACTGGAAAGCGGGCAG
TGAGCGCAACGCAATTAATACGCGTACCGCTAGCCAGGAAGAGTTTGTAGAAACGCAAAAAGGCCATCCG
TCAGGATGGCCTTCTGCTTAGTTTGATGCCTGGCAGTTTATGGCGGGCGTCCTGCCCGCCACCCTCCGGG
CCGTTGCTTCACAACGTTCAAATCCGCTCCCGGCGGATTTGTCCTACTCAGGAGAGCGTTCACCGACAAA
CAACAGATAAAACGAAAGGCCCAGTCTTCCGACTGAGCCTTTCGTTTTATTTGATGCCTGGCAGTTCCCT
ACTCTCGCGTTAACGCTAGCATGGATGTTTTCCCAGTCACGACGTTGTAAAACGACGGCCAGTCTTAAGC
TCGGGCCCCAAATAATGATTTTATTTTGACTGATAGTGACCTGTTCGTTGCAACACATTGATGAGCAATG
CTTTTTTATAATGCCAACTTTGTACAAAAAAGCAGGCTCCACCATGGAGAAGGCCTCTGGCAGGCAGAGC
ATCGCCCTGTCCACCGTGGAGACCGGCACAGTGAACCCAGGCCTGGAGCTGATGGAGAAGGAGGTGGAGC
CCGAGGGCAGCAAGAGGACCGACGCACAGGGACACTCCCTGGGCGATGGACTGGGACCATCTACATACCA
GCGGAGAAGCAGGTGGCCTTTCTCTAAGGCCCGCAGCTTTTGCAAGACCCACGCCTCCCTGTTCAAGAAG
ATCCTGCTGGGACTGCTGTGCCTGGCATACGCAGCATATCTGCTGGCAGCATGTATCCTGAACTTCCAGC
GGGCCCTGGCCCTGTTTGTGATCACCTGCCTGGTCATCTTCGTGCTGGTGCACAGCTTTCTGAAGAAGCT
GCTGGGCAAGAAGCTGACCAGATGTCTGAAGCCCTTCGAGAATAGCAGGCTGCGCCTGTGGACAAAGTGG
GTGTTTGCAGGCGTGTCCCTGGTGGGACTGATCCTGTGGCTGGCCCTGGACACCGCACAGAGGCCAGAGC
AGCTGATCCCCTTCGCCGGCATCTGCATGTTCATCCTGATCCTGTTTGCCTGTTCCAAGCACCACTCTGC
CGTGAGCTGGCGGACAGTGTTTTCTGGCCTGGGCCTGCAGTTCGTGTTTGGCATCCTGGTCATCAGAACC
GATCTGGGCTACACAGTGTTCCAGTGGCTGGGCGAGCAGGTGCAGATCTTTCTGAACTATACCGTGGCCG
GCAGCTCCTTCGTGTTTGGCGACACACTGGTGAAGGACGTGTTCGCCTTTCAGGCCCTGCCTATCATCAT
CTTCTTTGGCTGCGTGGTGTCCATCCTGTACTATCTGGGCCTGGTGCAGTGGGTGGTGCAGAAGGTGGCC
TGGTTCCTGCAGATCACCATGGGCACCACAGCAACCGAGACACTGGCAGTGGCAGGCAATATCTTTGTGG
GCATGACAGAGGCCCCTCTGCTGATCCGGCCATACCTGGGCGACATGACCCTGTCTGAGATCCACGCCGT
GATGACAGGCGGCTTCGCAACCATCAGCGGAACAGTGCTGGGAGCCTTCATCGCCTTTGGCGTGGATGCC
TCTAGCCTGATCTCTGCCAGCGTGATGGCAGCACCTTGTGCACTGGCATCCTCTAAGCTGGCCTATCCAG
AGGTGGAGGAGTCCAAGTTTAAGTCTGAGGAGGGAGTGAAGCTGCCAAGGGGCAAGGAGAGAAACGTGCT
GGAGGCAGCAAGCAATGGAGCAGTGGACGCAATCGGACTGGCAACCAACGTGGCAGCCAATCTGATCGCC
TTCCTGGCCGTGCTGGCCTTTATCAACGCCGCCCTGTCCTGGCTGGGAGAGCTGGTGGACATCCAGGGAC
TGACCTTCCAGGTCATCTGCTCTTACCTGCTGCGGCCAATGGTGTTTATGATGGGCGTGGAGTGGACAGA
TTGTCCCATGGTGGCCGAGATGGTGGGCATCAAGTTCTTTATCAACGAGTTCGTGGCCTACCAGCAGCTG
TCCCAGTATAAGAATAAGAGGCTGTCTGGCATGGAGGAGTGGATCGAGGGCGAGAAGCAGTGGATCTCTG
TGCGCGCCGAGATCATCACCACATTCAGCCTGTGCGGCTTTGCCAATCTGAGCTCCATCGGCATCACCCT
GGGCGGCCTGACATCCATCGTGCCTCACAGGAAGTCCGACCTGTCTAAGGTGGTGGTGCGCGCCCTGTTC
ACCGGAGCATGCGTGAGCCTGATCTCCGCCTGTATGGCAGGAATCCTGTACGTGCCAAGAGGAGCAGAGG
CAGATTGCGTGAGCTTCCCTAACACCTCCTTTACAAATCGGACCTACGAGACATATATGTGCTGTAGAGG
CCTGTTCCAGTCCACCTCTCTGAACGGCACAAATCCCCCTAGCTTCTCCGGCCCATGGGAGGATAAGGAG
TTTAGCGCCATGGCCCTGACCAATTGCTGTGGCTTTTATAACAATACAGTGTGCGCCGACCCAGCTTTCT
TGTACAAAGTTGGCATTATAAGAAAGCATTGCTTATCAATTTGTTGCAACGAACAGGTCACTATCAGTCA
AAATAAAATCATTATTTGCCATCCAGCTGATATCCCCTATAGTGAGTCGTATTACATGGTCATAGCTGTT
TCCTGGCAGCTCTGGCCCGTGTCTCAAAATCTCTGATGTTACATTGCACAAGATAAAAATATATCATCAT
GAACAATAAAACTGTCTGCTTACATAAACAGTAATACAAGGGGTGTTATGAGCCATATTCAACGGGAAAC
GTCGAGGCCGCGATTAAATTCCAACATGGATGCTGATTTATATGGGTATAAATGGGCTCGCGATAATGTC
GGGCAATCAGGTGCGACAATCTATCGCTTGTATGGGAAGCCCGATGCGCCAGAGTTGTTTCTGAAACATG
GCAAAGGTAGCGTTGCCAATGATGTTACAGATGAGATGGTCAGACTAAACTGGCTGACGGAATTTATGCC
TCTTCCGACCATCAAGCATTTTATCCGTACTCCTGATGATGCATGGTTACTCACCACTGCGATCCCCGGA
AAAACAGCATTCCAGGTATTAGAAGAATATCCTGATTCAGGTGAAAATATTGTTGATGCGCTGGCAGTGT
TCCTGCGCCGGTTGCATTCGATTCCTGTTTGTAATTGTCCTTTTAACAGCGATCGCGTATTTCGTCTCGC
TCAGGCGCAATCACGAATGAATAACGGTTTGGTTGATGCGAGTGATTTTGATGACGAGCGTAATGGCTGG
CCTGTTGAACAAGTCTGGAAAGAAATGCATAAACTTTTGCCATTCTCACCGGATTCAGTCGTCACTCATG
GTGATTTCTCACTTGATAACCTTATTTTTGACGAGGGGAAATTAATAGGTTGTATTGATGTTGGACGAGT
CGGAATCGCAGACCGATACCAGGATCTTGCCATCCTATGGAACTGCCTCGGTGAGTTTTCTCCTTCATTA
CAGAAACGGCTTTTTCAAAAATATGGTATTGATAATCCTGATATGAATAAATTGCAGTTTCATTTGATGC
TCGATGAGTTTTTCTAATCAGAATTGGTTAATTGGTTGTAACACTGGCAGAGCATTACGCTGACTTGACG
GGACGGCGCAAGCTCATGACCAAAATCCCTTAACGTGAGTTACGCGTCGTTCCACTGAGCGTCAGACCCC
GTAGAAAAGATCAAAGGATCTTCTTGAGATCCTTTTTTTCTGCGCGTAATCTGCTGCTTGCAAACAAAAA
AACCACCGCTACCAGCGGTGGTTTGTTTGCCGGATCAAGAGCTACCAACTCTTTTTCCGAAGGTAACTGG
CTTCAGCAGAGCGCAGATACCAAATACTGTTCTTCTAGTGTAGCCGTAGTTAGGCCACCACTTCAAGAAC
TCTGTAGCACCGCCTACATACCTCGCTCTGCTAATCCTGTTACCAGTGGCTGCTGCCAGTGGCGATAAGT
CGTGTCTTACCGGGTTGGACTCAAGACGATAGTTACCGGATAAGGCGCAGCGGTCGGGCTGAACGGGGGG
TTCGTGCACACAGCCCAGCTTGGAGCGAACGACCTACACCGAACTGAGATACCTACAGCGTGAGCTATGA
GAAAGCGCCACGCTTCCCGAAGGGAGAAAGGCGGACAGGTATCCGGTAAGCGGCAGGGTCGGAACAGGAG
AGCGCACGAGGGAGCTTCCAGGGGGAAACGCCTGGTATCTTTATAGTCCTGTCGGGTTTCGCCACCTCTG
ACTTGAGCGTCGATTTTTGTGATGCTCGTCAGGGGGGCGGAGCCTATGGAAAAACGCCAGCAACGCGGCC
TTTTTACGGTTCCTGGCCTTTTGCTGGCCTTTTGCTCACATGTT
Features (pLannotate 1.2.2; 10 found; start..end, strand, type, name):
    121..213     +  CDS            lacI (fragment): lac repressor; lacI; The lac repressor binds to the lac operator to inhibit transcription in E. coli. This inhibition can be relieved by adding lactose or isopropyl-β-D-thiogalactopyranoside (IPTG).
    268..295     -  terminator     rrnB T2 terminator: transcription terminator T2 from the E. coli rrnB gene
    427..470     +  terminator     rrnB T1 terminator: Escherichia coli rrnB; transcription terminator T1 from the E. coli rrnB gene
    517..553     -  CDS            lacZα (fragment): LacZα fragment of β-galactosidase; lacZ fragment
    569..668     +  protein_bind   attL1: mutant version of attL; recombination site for the Gateway® LR reaction LR Clonase™
    674..2647    +  CDS            SLC28A2: S28A2_HUMAN - Also known as CNT2. Experimental evidence at transcript level: Swiss-Prot protein existence level 2. Sodium-dependent and purine-selective transporter. Exhibits the transport characteristics of the nucleoside transport system cif or N1 subtype (N1/cif) (selective for purine nucleosides and uridine). Plays a critical role in specific uptake and salvage of purine nucleosides in kidney and other tissues. From Homo sapiens (Human).
   2649..2748    -  protein_bind   attL2: mutant version of attL; recombination site for the Gateway® LR reaction LR Clonase™
   2766..2784    -  promoter       T7 promoter: promoter for bacteriophage T7 RNA polymerase
   2918..3727    +  CDS            KanR: aminoglycoside phosphotransferase; aph(3')-Ia; confers resistance to kanamycin in bacteria or G418 (Geneticin®) in eukaryotes
   3874..4462    +  rep_origin     ori: high-copy-number ColE1/pMB1/pBR322/pUC origin of replication
