[The description below was written by a language model from this plasmid's Addgene catalogue record and pLannotate feature annotations shown in this document.]
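Description:
pDONR221_SLC28A2 is a Gateway entry clone built on the pDONR221 backbone, carrying a codon-optimized open reading frame for human SLC28A2 (also called CNT2, SPNT1 or HCNT2). This gene encodes a sodium-dependent, purine-selective concentrative nucleoside transporter that takes up purine nucleosides and uridine and contributes to purine salvage in kidney and other tissues. The plasmid is about 4.5 kb, replicates in E. coli from a high-copy ColE1/pUC-type origin, and is selected with kanamycin through an aminoglycoside phosphotransferase (KanR) gene.

The 1,974 bp ORF sits between attL1 and attL2 sites, so an LR Clonase reaction can transfer it directionally into any attR-containing destination vector. Although the catalogue lists the vector type as mammalian expression, the annotated features show no eukaryotic promoter or polyadenylation signal around the insert. The entry clone is therefore a shuttle for the coding sequence rather than an expression construct, and expression depends on the destination vector chosen. The rrnB T1 and T2 terminators upstream of the attL1 site insulate the cassette from read-through transcription in bacteria. A T7 promoter lies just beyond attL2, oriented back toward the insert. Short lacI and lacZα fragments are backbone remnants with no evident function, and the M13 primer sites flanking the cassette are the ones recorded for sequencing the insert. No epitope tags or reporters are annotated, and the record does not state whether the ORF ends in a stop codon.

The plasmid belongs to a consortium collection of solute carrier (SLC) transporter clones intended to support systematic study of this protein family, and it serves as a source for subcloning SLC28A2 into custom expression vectors.
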