Addgene plasmid #132068: pDONR221_SLC28A2
Purpose: Gateway entry clone with codon-optimized ORF sequence for subcloning into custom expression vectors
Depositing lab: RESOLUTE Consortium & Giulio Superti-Furga. Depositing organization: CeMM Research Center for Molecular Medicine. Publication: The RESOLUTE consortium: unlocking SLC transporters for drug discovery. Superti-Furga G, Lackner D, Wiedmer T, Ingles-Prieto A, Barbosa B, Girardi E, Goldmann U, Gurtl B, Klavins K, Klimek C, Lindinger S, Lineiro-Retes E, Muller AC, Onstein S, Redinger G, Reil D, Sedlyarov V, Wolf G, Crawford M, Everley R, ... Steppan CM. Nat Rev Drug Discov. 2020 Jul;19(7):429-430. doi: 10.1038/d41573-020-00056-6. PubMed 32265506.
Backbone
  Vector backbone: pDONR221
  Backbone manufacturer: Thermo Fisher Scientific
  Backbone size w/o insert (bp): 2550
  Vector type: Mammalian Expression
Growth in bacteria
  Bacterial resistance: Kanamycin, 50 μg/mL
  Growth temperature: 37°C
  Growth strain: Stbl3
  Copy number: High Copy
Gene/Insert
  Gene/Insert name: SLC28A2 (alt name: CNT2, SPNT1, HCNT2, HsT17153)
  Species: H. sapiens (human)
  Insert size (bp): 1974
  Entrez Gene: SLC28A2 (a.k.a. CNT2, HCNT2, HsT17153, SPNT1)
  Cloning method: Gateway Cloning
  Sequencing primers: 5′ M13-fwd; 3′ M13-rev
Terms and licenses: Academic/Nonprofit Terms; Industry Terms
Depositor comments: For more information on the full Resolute plasmid collection, please see www.addgene.org/depositor-collections/re-solute/. Please provide your feedback on this plasmid to the RESOLUTE consortium by filling out their RESOLUTE repository feedback form: https://forms.office.com/Pages/ResponsePage.aspx?id=0e05yklzmkS7rjFGQL4N7z4feCLQvEJAmVcOCM_u885UN1JJRko0Ukg4TVQwNTZLOUxPQVJWT1NHUCQlQCN0PWcu
How to cite: pDONR221_SLC28A2 was a gift from RESOLUTE Consortium & Giulio Superti-Furga (Addgene plasmid # 132068 ; http://n2t.net/addgene:132068 ; RRID:Addgene_132068)
