>Addgene plasmid #132068 | pDONR221_SLC28A2 | depositor partial sequence | sequence record 253536 | Codon-optimized ORF of SLC28A2
ATGGAGAAGGCCTCTGGCAGGCAGAGCATCGCCCTGTCCACCGTGGAGACCGGCACAGTGAACCCAGGCC
TGGAGCTGATGGAGAAGGAGGTGGAGCCCGAGGGCAGCAAGAGGACCGACGCACAGGGACACTCCCTGGG
CGATGGACTGGGACCATCTACATACCAGCGGAGAAGCAGGTGGCCTTTCTCTAAGGCCCGCAGCTTTTGC
AAGACCCACGCCTCCCTGTTCAAGAAGATCCTGCTGGGACTGCTGTGCCTGGCATACGCAGCATATCTGC
TGGCAGCATGTATCCTGAACTTCCAGCGGGCCCTGGCCCTGTTTGTGATCACCTGCCTGGTCATCTTCGT
GCTGGTGCACAGCTTTCTGAAGAAGCTGCTGGGCAAGAAGCTGACCAGATGTCTGAAGCCCTTCGAGAAT
AGCAGGCTGCGCCTGTGGACAAAGTGGGTGTTTGCAGGCGTGTCCCTGGTGGGACTGATCCTGTGGCTGG
CCCTGGACACCGCACAGAGGCCAGAGCAGCTGATCCCCTTCGCCGGCATCTGCATGTTCATCCTGATCCT
GTTTGCCTGTTCCAAGCACCACTCTGCCGTGAGCTGGCGGACAGTGTTTTCTGGCCTGGGCCTGCAGTTC
GTGTTTGGCATCCTGGTCATCAGAACCGATCTGGGCTACACAGTGTTCCAGTGGCTGGGCGAGCAGGTGC
AGATCTTTCTGAACTATACCGTGGCCGGCAGCTCCTTCGTGTTTGGCGACACACTGGTGAAGGACGTGTT
CGCCTTTCAGGCCCTGCCTATCATCATCTTCTTTGGCTGCGTGGTGTCCATCCTGTACTATCTGGGCCTG
GTGCAGTGGGTGGTGCAGAAGGTGGCCTGGTTCCTGCAGATCACCATGGGCACCACAGCAACCGAGACAC
TGGCAGTGGCAGGCAATATCTTTGTGGGCATGACAGAGGCCCCTCTGCTGATCCGGCCATACCTGGGCGA
CATGACCCTGTCTGAGATCCACGCCGTGATGACAGGCGGCTTCGCAACCATCAGCGGAACAGTGCTGGGA
GCCTTCATCGCCTTTGGCGTGGATGCCTCTAGCCTGATCTCTGCCAGCGTGATGGCAGCACCTTGTGCAC
TGGCATCCTCTAAGCTGGCCTATCCAGAGGTGGAGGAGTCCAAGTTTAAGTCTGAGGAGGGAGTGAAGCT
GCCAAGGGGCAAGGAGAGAAACGTGCTGGAGGCAGCAAGCAATGGAGCAGTGGACGCAATCGGACTGGCA
ACCAACGTGGCAGCCAATCTGATCGCCTTCCTGGCCGTGCTGGCCTTTATCAACGCCGCCCTGTCCTGGC
TGGGAGAGCTGGTGGACATCCAGGGACTGACCTTCCAGGTCATCTGCTCTTACCTGCTGCGGCCAATGGT
GTTTATGATGGGCGTGGAGTGGACAGATTGTCCCATGGTGGCCGAGATGGTGGGCATCAAGTTCTTTATC
AACGAGTTCGTGGCCTACCAGCAGCTGTCCCAGTATAAGAATAAGAGGCTGTCTGGCATGGAGGAGTGGA
TCGAGGGCGAGAAGCAGTGGATCTCTGTGCGCGCCGAGATCATCACCACATTCAGCCTGTGCGGCTTTGC
CAATCTGAGCTCCATCGGCATCACCCTGGGCGGCCTGACATCCATCGTGCCTCACAGGAAGTCCGACCTG
TCTAAGGTGGTGGTGCGCGCCCTGTTCACCGGAGCATGCGTGAGCCTGATCTCCGCCTGTATGGCAGGAA
TCCTGTACGTGCCAAGAGGAGCAGAGGCAGATTGCGTGAGCTTCCCTAACACCTCCTTTACAAATCGGAC
CTACGAGACATATATGTGCTGTAGAGGCCTGTTCCAGTCCACCTCTCTGAACGGCACAAATCCCCCTAGC
TTCTCCGGCCCATGGGAGGATAAGGAGTTTAGCGCCATGGCCCTGACCAATTGCTGTGGCTTTTATAACA
ATACAGTGTGCGCC
